Addgene plasmid #144246: TFORF2819
Purpose: Lentiviral vector for overexpressing transcription factor ORFs with unique 24-bp barcodes. Barcodes facilitate identification of transcription factors in pooled screens.
Depositing lab: Feng Zhang. Depositing organization: Broad Institute. Publication: A transcription factor atlas of directed differentiation. Joung J, Ma S, Tay T, Geiger-Schuller KR, Kirchgatterer PC, Verdine VK, Guo B, Arias-Garcia MA, Allen WE, Singh A, Kuksenko O, Abudayyeh OO, Gootenberg JS, Fu Z, Macrae RK, Buenrostro JD, Regev A, Zhang F. Cell. 2023 Jan 5;186(1):209-229.e26. doi: 10.1016/j.cell.2022.11.026. PubMed 36608654.
Backbone
  Vector backbone: pLX_TRC317
  Backbone manufacturer: Broad Institute Genetic Perturbation Platform
  Backbone size w/o insert (bp): 8264
  Vector type: Mammalian Expression, Lentiviral
  Selectable markers: Puromycin
Growth in bacteria
  Bacterial resistance: Ampicillin, 100 μg/mL
  Growth temperature: 37°C
  Growth strain: EPI400
  Copy number: High Copy
Gene/Insert
  Gene/Insert name: GON4L
  Species: H. sapiens (human)
  Insert size (bp): 6824
  Entrez Gene: GON4L (a.k.a. GON4, GON-4, FLJ12923, FLJ20203, FLJ23040, KIAA1606, MGC138817, MGC138818, DKFZp761I241, RP11-101O6.1, RP11-243J18.4)
  Promoter: EF1a
  Cloning method: Unknown
  Sequencing primers: 5′ GGGTGGAGACTGAAGTTAGGCCAG; 3′ CACATAGCGTAAAAGGAGCAACATAG
Terms and licenses: Academic/Nonprofit Terms; Industry Terms: Not Available to Industry
Depositor comments: NM_001282858,XM_006711393,XM_006711394,ENST00000437809,ENST00000271883 . The transcription factor ORF portion of this plasmid was synthesized by Genewiz. Please test multiple small colonies in case of plasmid recombination. To make this collection available in a timely manner, a portion of this collection was not fully sequenced by Addgene. If an Addgene verified full plasmid sequence is not available, please contact us prior to placing an order to request the full sequence.
How to cite: TFORF2819 was a gift from Feng Zhang (Addgene plasmid # 144246 ; http://n2t.net/addgene:144246 ; RRID:Addgene_144246)
