[The description below was written by a language model from this plasmid's Addgene catalogue record and pLannotate feature annotations shown in this document.]
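Description:
TFORF2819 is a lentiviral mammalian expression plasmid built on the pLX_TRC317 backbone. It belongs to a barcoded collection of transcription factor open reading frames designed for overexpression and pooled screening. It carries the human GON4L coding sequence, a synthesized ORF of about 6.8 kb, and the sequenced plasmid totals 15,088 nt. GON4L is annotated as a transcriptional repressor thought to act with YY1, SIN3A and HDAC1, and is required for B cell lymphopoiesis. In bacteria the plasmid is maintained through a high-copy ColE1/pUC-type origin with ampicillin resistance, and an f1 origin is also present. The depositor notes a risk of plasmid recombination.

The viral genome is organised as a self-inactivating HIV-1-derived vector. An RSV promoter drives a truncated 5' LTR, followed by the Ψ packaging signal, a gag fragment and the RRE for Rev-dependent export. Next comes an SV40 early promoter/origin region driving puromycin N-acetyltransferase for selection of transduced cells, and then a cPPT/CTS element that aids nuclear import. The EF-1α promoter then drives GON4L constitutively. A WPRE lies downstream to enhance transcript expression, followed by the ΔU3 3' LTR and an SV40 polyadenylation signal. Each construct in the collection carries a unique 24-bp barcode that lets the transcription factor be identified in pooled experiments. The barcode is not annotated in the feature table, so its exact position cannot be stated. A short U6 promoter fragment is detected between the ORF and the WPRE. The construct is used to make lentivirus for stable GON4L overexpression, for example in screens of transcription factors that direct cell differentiation.
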