Features (pLannotate 1.2.2; 31 found; start..end, strand, type, name):
      1..1179    +  promoter       EF-1α promoter: strong constitutive promoter for human elongation factor EF-1α
   1196..7915    +  CDS            GON4L: GON4L_HUMAN - Also known as GON4, KIAA1606. Experimental evidence at protein level: Swiss-Prot protein existence level 1. Has transcriptional repressor activity, probably as part of a complex with YY1, SIN3A AND HDAC1. Required for B cell lymphopoiesis. From Homo sapiens (Human).
   7931..7984    +  promoter       U6 promoter (fragment): RNA polymerase III promoter for human U6 snRNA
   8026..8614    +  misc_feature   WPRE: woodchuck hepatitis virus posttranscriptional regulatory element
   8665..8684    +  misc_feature   cPPT/CTS (fragment): central polypurine tract and central termination sequence of HIV-1
   8686..8919    +  LTR            3' LTR (ΔU3): self-inactivating 3' long terminal repeat (LTR) from HIV-1
   8997..9118    +  polyA_signal   SV40 poly(A) signal: SV40 polyadenylation signal
   9158..9293    +  rep_origin     SV40 ori: SV40 origin of replication
   9314..9332    -  promoter       T7 promoter: promoter for bacteriophage T7 RNA polymerase
   9340..9495    +  CDS            lacZα (fragment): LacZα fragment of β-galactosidase; lacZ fragment
   9500..9928    +  rep_origin     f1 ori (sequence partly withheld): f1 bacteriophage origin of replication; arrow indicates direction of (+) strand synthesis
   9981..10085   +  promoter       AmpR promoter: bla
  10086..10946   +  CDS            AmpR: β-lactamase; bla; confers resistance to ampicillin, carbenicillin, and related antibiotics
  11117..11705   +  rep_origin     ori: high-copy-number ColE1/pMB1/pBR322/pUC origin of replication
  11888..11980   +  CDS            lacI (fragment): lac repressor; lacI; The lac repressor binds to the lac operator to inhibit transcription in E. coli. This inhibition can be relieved by adding lactose or isopropyl-β-D-thiogalactopyranoside (IPTG).
  11993..12014   +  protein_bind   CAP binding site: CAP binding activates transcription in the presence of cAMP. E. coli catabolite activator protein
  12029..12059   +  promoter       lac promoter: promoter for the E. coli lac operon
  12063..12085   +  protein_bind   lac operator (fragment): The lac repressor binds to the lac operator to inhibit transcription in E. coli. This inhibition can be relieved by adding lactose or isopropyl-β-D-thiogalactopyranoside (IPTG). lac repressor encoded by lacI
  12128..12146   +  promoter       T3 promoter: promoter for bacteriophage T3 RNA polymerase
  12174..12400   +  promoter       RSV promoter: Rous sarcoma virus enhancer/promoter
  12401..12581   +  LTR            5' LTR (truncated): truncated 5' long terminal repeat (LTR) from HIV-1
  12628..12753   +  misc_feature   HIV-1 Ψ: packaging signal of human immunodeficiency virus type 1
  12737..13100   +  CDS            HIV-1 gag (fragment): gag protein from human immunodeficiency virus 1; gag
  13246..13479   +  misc_feature   RRE: The Rev response element (RRE) of HIV-1 allows for Rev-dependent mRNA export from the nucleus to the cytoplasm.
  13856..13882   +  CDS            Rev (fragment): human immunodeficiency virus 1 (HIV-1) Rev protein; rev; enhances nuclear export of unspliced and incompletely spliced viral mRNAs
  13889..13912   +  promoter       SV40 promoter (fragment): SV40 early promoter
  13913..13984   +  promoter       SV40 promoter (fragment): SV40 enhancer and early promoter
  14008..14143   +  rep_origin     SV40 ori: SV40 origin of replication
  14189..14785   +  CDS            PuroR (fragment): puromycin N-acetyltransferase; pac from Streptomyces; confers resistance to puromycin
  14834..14951   +  misc_feature   cPPT/CTS: central polypurine tract and central termination sequence of HIV-1
  15016..15082   +  CDS            small t antigen (fragment): SV40 (simian virus 40) small t antigen
>Addgene plasmid #144246 | TFORF2819 | addgene full sequence | sequence record 354976 | Addgene NGS Result
GGCTCCGGTGCCCGTCAGTGGGCAGAGCGCACATCGCCCACAGTCCCCGAGAAGTTGGGGGGAGGGGTCG
GCAATTGAACCGGTGCCTAGAGAAGGTGGCGCGGGGTAAACTGGGAAAGTGATGTCGTGTACTGGCTCCG
CCTTTTTCCCGAGGGTGGGGGAGAACCGTATATAAGTGCAGTAGTCGCCGTGAACGTTCTTTTTCGCAAC
GGGTTTGCCGCCAGAACACAGGTAAGTGCCGTGTGTGGTTCCCGCGGGCCTGGCCTCTTTACGGGTTATG
GCCCTTGCGTGCCTTGAATTACTTCCACCTGGCTGCAGTACGTGATTCTTGATCCCGAGCTTCGGGTTGG
AAGTGGGTGGGAGAGTTCGAGGCCTTGCGCTTAAGGAGCCCCTTCGCCTCGTGCTTGAGTTGAGGCCTGG
CCTGGGCGCTGGGGCCGCCGCGTGCGAATCTGGTGGCACCTTCGCGCCTGTCTCGCTGCTTTCGATAAGT
CTCTAGCCATTTAAAATTTTTGATGACCTGCTGCGACGCTTTTTTTCTGGCAAGATAGTCTTGTAAATGC
GGGCCAAGATCTGCACACTGGTATTTCGGTTTTTGGGGCCGCGGGCGGCGACGGGGCCCGTGCGTCCCAG
CGCACATGTTCGGCGAGGCGGGGCCTGCGAGCGCGGCCACCGAGAATCGGACGGGGGTAGTCTCAAGCTG
GCCGGCCTGCTCTGGTGCCTGGCCTCGCGCCGCCGTGTATCGCCCCGCCCTGGGCGGCAAGGCTGGCCCG
GTCGGCACCAGTTGCGTGAGCGGAAAGATGGCCGCTTCCCGGCCCTGCTGCAGGGAGCTCAAAATGGAGG
ACGCGGCGCTCGGGAGAGCGGGCGGGTGAGTCACCCACACAAAGGAAAAGGGCCTTTCCGTCCTCAGCCG
TCGCTTCATGTGACTCCACGGAGTACCGGGCGCCGTCCAGGCACCTCGATTAGTTCTCGAGCTTTTGGAG
TACGTCGTCTTTAGGTTGGGGGGAGGGGTTTTATGCGATGGAGTTTCCCCACACTGAGTGGGTGGAGACT
GAAGTTAGGCCAGCTTGGCACTTGATGTAATTCTCCTTGGAATTTGCCCTTTTTGAGTTTGGATCTTGGT
TCATTCTCAAGCCTCAGACAGTGGTTCAAAGTTTTTTTCTTCCATTTCAGGTGTCGTGAGGCTAGCACCG
CCACCATGTTGCCCTGTAAGAAGAGAAGAACTACAGTGACAGAGTCCCTACAGCATAAAGGCAATCAAGA
GGAAAACAACGTAGACCTAGAATCAGCCGTTAAACCAGAATCTGACCAGGTTAAGGACTTGAGTTCGGTG
TCACTATCCTGGGATCCAAGTCATGGCAGAGTAGCTGGCTTCGAAGTACAGTCTTTGCAGGATGCAGGAA
ATCAGCTTGGTATGGAGGATACATCTCTGAGCTCTGGAATGCTCACCCAGAACACAAATGTACCAATTCT
AGAAGGTGTTGATGTGGCCATCTCTCAGGGAATCACCCTACCTTCCTTGGAGTCTTTTCACCCCCTTAAT
ATACACATTGGTAAAGGAAAACTCCACGCTACTGGCTCAAAGAGAGGGAAAAAAATGACACTCAGGCCTG
GGCCAGTTACCCAAGAAGACAGATGTGATCATCTTACCCTAAAGGAGCCTTTTTCAGGAGAGCCTAGTGA
AGAAGTCAAGGAAGAAGGAGGGAAACCTCAAATGAATTCTGAAGGGGAGATACCTTCCCTGCCATCAGGC
AGCCAATCTGCAAAACCAGTAAGCCAGCCCAGGAAATCAACCCAGCCAGATGTTTGTGCCTCTCCTCAAG
AAAAGCCACTCAGGACTCTGTTTCACCAACCTGAGGAAGAGATAGAAGATGGTGGACTCTTCATTCCAAT
GGAAGAACAAGACAATGAAGAAAGTGAGAAAAGGAGAAAAAAGAAAAAGGGTACCAAGAGGAAACGAGAT
GGAAGGGGTCAAGAAGGGACCTTGGCATATGACCTGAAACTGGATGACATGCTTGACCGTACCTTGGAGG
ATGGTGCCAAGCAGCACAATCTAACAGCAGTCAATGTCCGAAACATCCTTCATGAAGTAATCACAAATGA
ACACGTGGTAGCTATGATGAAAGCAGCCATCAGTGAGACGGAAGATATGCCAATGTTTGAGCCTAAAATG
ACACGCTCTAAACTGAAGGAAGTAGTGGAAAAAGGAGTGGTAATTCCAACATGGAATATTTCACCAATTA
AGAAGGCCAATGAAATTAAGCCTCCTCAGTTTGTGGATATCCACCTTGAAGAAGATGATTCCTCAGATGA
AGAATACCAGCCGGATGATGAAGAAGAAGATGAAACTGCTGAAGAGAGCTTATTGGAAAGTGATGTTGAA
AGCACTGCTTCATCTCCACGTGGGGCAAAGAAATCCAGATTGAGGCAGTCTTCTGAGATGACTGAAACAG
ATGAGGAGAGTGGCATATTATCAGAGGCTGAGAAAGTCACCACACCAGCCATCAGGCACATCAGTGCTGA
GGTAGTGCCCATGGGGCCCCCGCCCCCTCCAAAGCCGAAACAGACCAGAGATAGTACTTTCATGGAGAAG
TTACATGCGGTAGATGAGGAGCTGGCTTCCAGTCCAGTCTGCATGGATTCTTTCCAGCCCATGGATGACA
GTCTCATTGCATTTCGAACGCGTTCTAAGATGCCCCTGAAAGATGTTCCCCTGGGCCAATTAGAGGCAGA
GCTCCAAGCTCCAGACATCACTCCAGATATGTATGACCCCAATACGGCAGATGATGAGGACTGGAAGATG
TGGCTGGGGGGACTTATGAATGATGATGTGGGGAATGAAGATGAAGCAGATGATGATGATGATCCAGAAT
ATAATTTCCTGGAAGACCTCGATGAACCAGACACAGAGGATTTCCGGACTGACCGGGCAGTGAGAATCAC
CAAAAAGGAAGTAAATGAGCTGATGGAAGAGCTGTTTGAAACTTTCCAAGATGAGATGGGATTCTCCAAC
ATGGAAGATGATGGCCCAGAAGAGGAGGAGTGTGTAGCTGAGCCTCGTCCTAACTTTAACACCCCTCAAG
CTCTACGGTTTGAGGAACCACTGGCCAACCTGTTAAATGAACAACATCGGACAGTGAAGGAGCTATTTGA
ACAGCTGAAGATGAAGAAATCTTCAGCCAAACAGCTGCAGGAAGTAGAGAAGGTTAAACCCCAGAGTGAG
AAAGTTCATCAGACTCTGATTCTGGACCCAGCACAGAGGAAGAGACTCCAGCAGCAGATGCAGCAGCACG
TTCAGCTCTTGACCCAAATCCACCTTCTTGCCACCTGCAACCCCAACCTCAATCCGGAGGCCACTACCAC
CAGGATATTTCTTAAAGAGCTGGGAACCTTTGCTCAAAGCTCCATCGCCCTTCACCATCAGTACAACCCC
AAGTTTCAGACCCTGTTCCAACCCTGTAACTTGATGGGAGCTATGCAGCTGATTGAAGACTTCAGCACAC
ATGTCAGCATTGACTGCAGCCCTCATAAAACTGTCAAGAAGACTGCGAATGAATTTCCCTGTTTGCCAAA
GCAAGTGGCTTGGATTCTGGCCACAAGCAAGGTTTTCATGTATCCAGAGTTACTTCCAGTGTGTTCCCTG
AAGGCAAAGAATCCCCAGGATAAGATCGTCTTCACCAAGGCTGAGGACAATTTGTTAGCTTTAGGACTGA
AGCATTTTGAAGGAACTGAGTTTCCTAATCCTCTAATCAGCAAGTACCTTCTAACCTGCAAAACTGCCCA
CCAACTGACAGTGAGAATCAAGAACCTCAACATGAACAGAGCTCCTGACAACATCATTAAATTTTATAAG
AAGACCAAACAGCTGCCAGTCCTAGGAAAATGCTGTGAAGAGATCCAGCCACATCAGTGGAAGCCACCTA
TAGAGAGAGAAGAACACCGGCTCCCATTCTGGTTAAAGGCCAGTCTGCCATCCATCCAGGAAGAACTGCG
GCACATGGCTGATGGTGCTAGAGAGGTAGGAAATATGACTGGAACCACTGAGATCAACTCAGATCGAAGC
CTAGAAAAAGACAATTTGGAGTTGGGGAGTGAATCTCGGTACCCACTGCTATTGCCTAAGGGTGTAGTCC
TGAAACTGAAGCCAGTTGCCACCCGTTTCCCCAGGAAGGCTTGGAGACAGAAGCGTTCATCAGTCCTGAA
GCCCCTCCTTATCCAACCCAGCCCCTCTCTCCAGCCCAGCTTCAACCCTGGGAAAACACCAGCCCGATCA
ACTCATTCAGAAGCCCCTCCGAGCAAAATGGTGCTCCGGATTCCTCACCCAATACAGCCAGCCACTGTTT
TACAGACAGTTCCAGGTGTCCCTCCACTGGGGGTCAGTGGAGGTGAGAGTTTTGAGTCTCCTGCAGCACT
GCCTGCTGTGCCCCCTGAGGCCAGGACAAGCTTCCCTCTGTCTGAGTCCCAGACTTTGCTCTCTTCTGCC
CCTGTGCCCAAGGTAATGCTGCCCTCCCTTGCCCCTTCTAAGTTTCGAAAGCCATATGTGAGACGGAGAC
CCTCAAAGAGAAGAGGAGTCAAGGCCTCTCCCTGTATGAAACCTGCCCCTGTTATCCACCACCCTGCATC
TGTTATCTTCACTGTTCCTGCTACCACTGTGAAGATTGTGAGCCTTGGCGGTGGCTGTAACATGATCCAG
CCTGTCAATGCGGCTGTGGCCCAGAGTCCCCAGACTATTCCCATCACTACCCTCTTGGTTAACCCTACTT
CCTTCCCCTGTCCATTGAACCAGTCCCTTGTGGCCTCCTCTGTCTCACCCTTAATTGTTTCTGGCAATTC
TGTGAATCTTCCTATACCATCCACCCCTGAAGATAAGGCCCACGTGAATGTGGACATTGCTTGTGCTGTG
GCTGATGGGGAAAATGCCTTTCAGGGCCTAGAACCCAAATTAGAGCCCCAGGAACTATCTCCTCTCTCTG
CTACTGTTTTCCCGAAAGTGGAACATAGCCCAGGGCCTCCACTAGCAGATGCAGAGTGCCAAGAAGGATT
GTCAGAGAATAGTGCCTGTCGCTGGACCGTTGTGAAAACAGAGGAGGGGAGGCAAGCTCTGGAGCCGCTC
CCTCAGGGCATCCAGGAGTCTCTAAACAACCCTACCCCTGGGGATTTAGAGGAAATTGTCAAGATGGAAC
CTGAAGAAGCTAGAGAGGAAATCAGTGGATCCCCTGAGCGTGATATTTGTGATGACATCAAAGTGGAACA
TGCTGTGGAATTGGACACTGGTGCCCCAAGCGAGGAGTTGAGCAGTGCTGGAGAAGTAACGAAACAGACA
GTCTTACAGAAGGAAGAGGAGAGGAGTCAGCCAACTAAAACCCCTTCATCTTCTCAAGAGCCCCCTGATG
AAGGAACCTCAGGGACAGATGTGAACAAAGGATCATCAAAGAATGCTTTGTCCTCAATGGATCCTGAAGT
GAGGCTTAGTAGCCCCCCAGGGAAGCCAGAAGATTCATCCAGTGTTGATGGTCAGTCAGTGGGGACTCCA
GTTGGGCCAGAAACTGGAGGAGAGAAGAATGGGCCAGAAGAAGAGGAAGAAGAGGACTTTGATGACCTCA
CCCAAGATGAGGAAGATGAAATGTCATCAGCTTCTGAGGAATCTGTGCTTTCTGTCCCAGAACTCCAGGA
AACAATGGAGAAACTGACTTGGCTGGCATCTGAAAGGCGCATGAGTCAGGAGGGTGAGTCTGAAGAAGAG
AATTCTCAGGAGGAGAACTCTGAGCCAGAAGAAGAGGAGGAAGAAGAAGCAGAAGGAATGGAAAGCCTGC
AGAAAGAGGATGAAATGACGGATGAAGCAGTTGGAGACTCTGCTGAGAAGCCTCCTACTTTTGCTTCACC
TGAGACTGCTCCAGAAGTGGAGACCAGCAGAACTCCACCAGGAGAGAGCATCAAAGCTGCTGGAAAAGGC
CGGAACAATCATCGAGCTCGCAACAAGCGGGGAAGTCGGGCTCGGGCCAGCAAGGACACCTCCAAGCTGC
TGTTGCTGTATGATGAGGACATTCTCGAGCGAGATCCACTCAGGGAGCAGAAGGACTTGGCCTTTGCCCA
AGCTTATCTGACCAGGGTGCGAGAAGCCCTACAACATATCCCTGGCAAGTATGAAGACTTCCTTCAAGTC
ATCTATGAATTTGAGTCAAGTACCCAGAGACGGACGGCTGTAGATCTCTACAAAAGCCTGCAAATTCTGC
TCCAAGACTGGCCTCAGCTGTTGAAAGACTTTGCTGCTTTCCTGTTACCTGAGCAAGCTCTGGCCTGTGG
ATTATTTGAGGAGCAGCAGGCTTTTGAGAAGAGCCGCAAGTTCCTTCGGCAGCTGGAGATTTGCTTTGCA
GAGAACCCCTCACACCACCAGAAGATTATCAAGGTCCTCCAAGGCTGTGCAGACTGCCTTCCCCAGGAGA
TCACCGAGCTCAAGACACAGATGTGGCAGCTCCTCAAGGGCCACGACCACCTGCAGGATGAGTTTTCTAT
CTTCTTTGACCACTTGCGCCCAGCAGCTAGCCGGATGGGTGACTTTGAAGAGATCAATTGGACTGAGGAA
AAGGAGTATGAGTTTGATGGCTTTGAAGAAGTGGCCCTGCCTGATGTGGAAGAAGAGGAGGAGCCTCCCA
AGATACCCACAGCCTCAAAGAACAAGAGGAAAAAAGAGATCGGGGTCCAAAATCATGATAAGGAGACTGA
ATGGCCAGATGGGGCCAAGGACTGTGCCTGCTCCTGCCATGAAGGAGGTCCAGATTCCAAGCTGAAGAAG
AGCAAAAGGCGGAGCTGTAGCCACTGTAGCAGCAAGGTCTGTGACAGCAAATCCTACAAGAGCAAGGAGC
CCCATGAGTTGGTGGGCAGCAGCCCCCACCGAGAGGCTAGTCCTATGCCTGGTGCTAAGGAAGCTGGGCA
GGGCAAGGATATGATGGAAGAGGAAGCCCCAGAGGAGCGGGAGAGCACTGAGGCCACCCAGAGCAGGACT
GTCAGGACCACCAGAAAGGGAGAGATGCCTGTTTCAGGATTGGCAGTGGGGAGCACTTTGCCATCCCCTC
GAGAAGTGACTGTTACAGAACGGCTCCTCCTGGATGGCCCACCACCTCATTCACCAGAGACTCCTCAATT
TCCCCCCACAACTGGAGCTGTACTGTACACTGTTAAGAGAAACCAGGTTGGGCCTGAGGTTCGCTCCTGC
CCCAAGGCATCCCCCAGACTTCAGAAAGAGAGGGAGGGCCAAAAGGCAGTGAGTGAGTCAGAGGCTTTGA
TGCTGGTCTGGGATGCATCAGAAACTGAGAAATTGCCTGGTACCGTGGAACCCCCTGCTTCCTTCCTGAG
TCCTGTTTCCTCAAAGACCAGAGATGCAGGGAGAAGACATGTGTCCGGGAAACCAGACACTCAAGAGAGA
TGGCTGCCCTCAAGCAGAGCTCGGGTGAAGACAAGAGACAGGACGTGCCCTGTCCATGAATCTCCATCAG
GAATTGACACCTCAGAGACTTCTCCCAAAGCCCCTAGAGGGGGTTTGGCTAAAGACAGTGGAACACAGGC
CAAGGGTCCAGAGGGGGAGCAGCAGCCAAAGGCCGCAGAAGCTACGGTGTGTGCCAACAACAGCAAGGTC
AGCTCCACTGGGGAAAAGGTTGTCCTGTGGACAAGGGAAGCTGACCGTGTGATCCTCACCATGTGCCAGG
AGCAAGGGGCACAGCCACAGACCTTCAACATCATCTCCCAGCAGCTGGGAAATAAGACCCCTGCTGAGGT
TTCCCACCGTTTTCGAGAACTCATGCAGCTCTTCCACACTGCCTGTGAAGCCAGCTCTGAGGATGAGGAT
GATGCAACCAGTACCAGCAATGCAGACCAGCTGTCTGACCATGGGGACCTTCTGTCTGAAGAGGAGCTGG
ATGAATAGTAATGAACTAGTCCGTAACTTGAAAGTATTTCGATTTCTTGGCTTTATATATCTTGTGGAAA
GGACGACATCCTTCTGAATGTCAGATTTAAACGCGTTAAGTCGACAATCAACCTCTGGATTACAAAATTT
GTGAAAGATTGACTGGTATTCTTAACTATGTTGCTCCTTTTACGCTATGTGGATACGCTGCTTTAATGCC
TTTGTATCATGCTATTGCTTCCCGTATGGCTTTCATTTTCTCCTCCTTGTATAAATCCTGGTTGCTGTCT
CTTTATGAGGAGTTGTGGCCCGTTGTCAGGCAACGTGGCGTGGTGTGCACTGTGTTTGCTGACGCAACCC
CCACTGGTTGGGGCATTGCCACCACCTGTCAGCTCCTTTCCGGGACTTTCGCTTTCCCCCTCCCTATTGC
CACGGCGGAACTCATCGCCGCCTGCCTTGCCCGCTGCTGGACAGGGGCTCGGCTGTTGGGCACTGACAAT
TCCGTGGTGTTGTCGGGGAAATCATCGTCCTTTCCTTGGCTGCTCGCCTGTGTTGCCACCTGGATTCTGC
GCGGGACGTCCTTCTGCTACGTCCCTTCGGCCCTCAATCCAGCGGACCTTCCTTCCCGCGGCCTGCTGCC
GGCTCTGCGGCCTCTTCCGCGTCTTCGCCTTCGCCCTCAGACGAGTCGGATCTCCCTTTGGGCCGCCTCC
CCGCGTCGACTTTAAGACCAATGACTTACAAGGCAGCTGTAGATCTTAGCCACTTTTTAAAAGAAAAGGG
GGGACTGGAAGGGCTAATTCACTCCCAACGAAGACAAGATCTGCTTTTTGCTTGTACTGGGTCTCTCTGG
TTAGACCAGATCTGAGCCTGGGAGCTCTCTGGCTAACTAGGGAACCCACTGCTTAAGCCTCAATAAAGCT
TGCCTTGAGTGCTTCAAGTAGTGTGTGCCCGTCTGTTGTGTGACTCTGGTAACTAGAGATCCCTCAGACC
CTTTTAGTCAGTGTGGAAAATCTCTAGCAGTACGTATAGTAGTTCATGTCATCTTATTATTCAGTATTTA
TAACTTGCAAAGAAATGAATATCAGAGAGTGAGAGGAACTTGTTTATTGCAGCTTATAATGGTTACAAAT
AAAGCAATAGCATCACAAATTTCACAAATAAAGCATTTTTTTCACTGCATTCTAGTTGTGGTTTGTCCAA
ACTCATCAATGTATCTTATCATGTCTGGCTCTAGCTATCCCGCCCCTAACTCCGCCCATCCCGCCCCTAA
CTCCGCCCAGTTCCGCCCATTCTCCGCCCCATGGCTGACTAATTTTTTTTATTTATGCAGAGGCCGAGGC
CGCCTCGGCCTCTGAGCTATTCCAGAAGTAGTGAGGAGGCTTTTTTGGAGGCCTAGGGACGTACCCAATT
CGCCCTATAGTGAGTCGTATTACGCGCGCTCACTGGCCGTCGTTTTACAACGTCGTGACTGGGAAAACCC
TGGCGTTACCCAACTTAATCGCCTTGCAGCACATCCCCCTTTCGCCAGCTGGCGTAATAGCGAAGAGGCC
CGCACCGATCGCCCTTCCCAACAGTTGCGCAGCCTGAATGGCGAATGGG
[124 nt withheld, positions 9500-9623]
C
[91 nt withheld, positions 9625-9715]
A
[49 nt withheld, positions 9717-9765]
CCTTTGACGTTGGAGTCCACGTTCTTT
[37 nt withheld, positions 9793-9829]
ACCCTATCTCGGTCTATTCTTTTGATTTATAAGGGATTTTGCCGATTTCGGCCTATTGGTTAAAAAATGA
GCTGATTTAACAAAAATTTAACGCGAATTTTAACAAAATATTAACGCTTACAATTTAGGTGGCACTTTTC
GGGGAAATGTGCGCGGAACCCCTATTTGTTTATTTTTCTAAATACATTCAAATATGTATCCGCTCATGAG
ACAATAACCCTGATAAATGCTTCAATAATATTGAAAAAGGAAGAGTATGAGTATTCAACATTTCCGTGTC
GCCCTTATTCCCTTTTTTGCGGCATTTTGCCTTCCTGTTTTTGCTCACCCAGAAACGCTGGTGAAAGTAA
AAGATGCTGAAGATCAGTTGGGTGCACGAGTGGGTTACATCGAACTGGATCTCAACAGCGGTAAGATCCT
TGAGAGTTTTCGCCCCGAAGAACGTTTTCCAATGATGAGCACTTTTAAAGTTCTGCTATGTGGCGCGGTA
TTATCCCGTATTGACGCCGGGCAAGAGCAACTCGGTCGCCGCATACACTATTCTCAGAATGACTTGGTTG
AGTACTCACCAGTCACAGAAAAGCATCTTACGGATGGCATGACAGTAAGAGAATTATGCAGTGCTGCCAT
AACCATGAGTGATAACACTGCGGCCAACTTACTTCTGACAACGATCGGAGGACCGAAGGAGCTAACCGCT
TTTTTGCACAACATGGGGGATCATGTAACTCGCCTTGATCGTTGGGAACCGGAGCTGAATGAAGCCATAC
CAAACGACGAGCGTGACACCACGATGCCTGTAGCAATGGCAACAACGTTGCGCAAACTATTAACTGGCGA
ACTACTTACTCTAGCTTCCCGGCAACAATTAATAGACTGGATGGAGGCGGATAAAGTTGCAGGACCACTT
CTGCGCTCGGCCCTTCCGGCTGGCTGGTTTATTGCTGATAAATCTGGAGCCGGTGAGCGTGGGTCTCGCG
GTATCATTGCAGCACTGGGGCCAGATGGTAAGCCCTCCCGTATCGTAGTTATCTACACGACGGGGAGTCA
GGCAACTATGGATGAACGAAATAGACAGATCGCTGAGATAGGTGCCTCACTGATTAAGCATTGGTAACTG
TCAGACCAAGTTTACTCATATATACTTTAGATTGATTTAAAACTTCATTTTTAATTTAAAAGGATCTAGG
TGAAGATCCTTTTTGATAATCTCATGACCAAAATCCCTTAACGTGAGTTTTCGTTCCACTGAGCGTCAGA
CCCCGTAGAAAAGATCAAAGGATCTTCTTGAGATCCTTTTTTTCTGCGCGTAATCTGCTGCTTGCAAACA
AAAAAACCACCGCTACCAGCGGTGGTTTGTTTGCCGGATCAAGAGCTACCAACTCTTTTTCCGAAGGTAA
CTGGCTTCAGCAGAGCGCAGATACCAAATACTGTTCTTCTAGTGTAGCCGTAGTTAGGCCACCACTTCAA
GAACTCTGTAGCACCGCCTACATACCTCGCTCTGCTAATCCTGTTACCAGTGGCTGCTGCCAGTGGCGAT
AAGTCGTGTCTTACCGGGTTGGACTCAAGACGATAGTTACCGGATAAGGCGCAGCGGTCGGGCTGAACGG
GGGGTTCGTGCACACAGCCCAGCTTGGAGCGAACGACCTACACCGAACTGAGATACCTACAGCGTGAGCT
ATGAGAAAGCGCCACGCTTCCCGAAGGGAGAAAGGCGGACAGGTATCCGGTAAGCGGCAGGGTCGGAACA
GGAGAGCGCACGAGGGAGCTTCCAGGGGGAAACGCCTGGTATCTTTATAGTCCTGTCGGGTTTCGCCACC
TCTGACTTGAGCGTCGATTTTTGTGATGCTCGTCAGGGGGGCGGAGCCTATGGAAAAACGCCAGCAACGC
GGCCTTTTTACGGTTCCTGGCCTTTTGCTGGCCTTTTGCTCACATGTTCTTTCCTGCGTTATCCCCTGAT
TCTGTGGATAACCGTATTACCGCCTTTGAGTGAGCTGATACCGCTCGCCGCAGCCGAACGACCGAGCGCA
GCGAGTCAGTGAGCGAGGAAGCGGAAGAGCGCCCAATACGCAAACCGCCTCTCCCCGCGCGTTGGCCGAT
TCATTAATGCAGCTGGCACGACAGGTTTCCCGACTGGAAAGCGGGCAGTGAGCGCAACGCAATTAATGTG
AGTTAGCTCACTCATTAGGCACCCCAGGCTTTACACTTTATGCTTCCGGCTCGTATGTTGTGTGGAATTG
TGAGCGGATAACAATTTCACACAGGAAACAGCTATGACCATGATTACGCCAAGCGCGCAATTAACCCTCA
CTAAAGGGAACAAAAGCTGGAGCTGCAAGCTTAATGTAGTCTTATGCAATACTCTTGTAGTCTTGCAACA
TGGTAACGATGAGTTAGCAACATGCCTTACAAGGAGAGAAAAAGCACCGTGCATGCCGATTGGTGGAAGT
AAGGTGGTACGATCGTGCCTTATTAGGAAGGCAACAGACGGGTCTGACATGGATTGGACGAACCACTGAA
TTGCCGCATTGCAGAGATATTGTATTTAAGTGCCTAGCTCGATACATAAACGGGTCTCTCTGGTTAGACC
AGATCTGAGCCTGGGAGCTCTCTGGCTAACTAGGGAACCCACTGCTTAAGCCTCAATAAAGCTTGCCTTG
AGTGCTTCAAGTAGTGTGTGCCCGTCTGTTGTGTGACTCTGGTAACTAGAGATCCCTCAGACCCTTTTAG
TCAGTGTGGAAAATCTCTAGCAGTGGCGCCCGAACAGGGACTTGAAAGCGAAAGGGAAACCAGAGGAGCT
CTCTCGACGCAGGACTCGGCTTGCTGAAGCGCGCACGGCAAGAGGCGAGGGGCGGCGACTGGTGAGTACG
CCAAAAATTTTGACTAGCGGAGGCTAGAAGGAGAGAGATGGGTGCGAGAGCGTCAGTATTAAGCGGGGGA
GAATTAGATCGCGATGGGAAAAAATTCGGTTAAGGCCAGGGGGAAAGAAAAAATATAAATTAAAACATAT
AGTATGGGCAAGCAGGGAGCTAGAACGATTCGCAGTTAATCCTGGCCTGTTAGAAACATCAGAAGGCTGT
AGACAAATACTGGGACAGCTACAACCATCCCTTCAGACAGGATCAGAAGAACTTAGATCATTATATAATA
CAGTAGCAACCCTCTATTGTGTGCATCAAAGGATAGAGATAAAAGACACCAAGGAAGCTTTAGACAAGAT
AGAGGAAGAGCAAAACAAAAGTAAGACCACCGCACAGCAAGCGGCCGCTGATCTTCAGACCTGGAGGAGG
AGATATGAGGGACAATTGGAGAAGTGAATTATATAAATATAAAGTAGTAAAAATTGAACCATTAGGAGTA
GCACCCACCAAGGCAAAGAGAAGAGTGGTGCAGAGAGAAAAAAGAGCAGTGGGAATAGGAGCTTTGTTCC
TTGGGTTCTTGGGAGCAGCAGGAAGCACTATGGGCGCAGCGTCAATGACGCTGACGGTACAGGCCAGACA
ATTATTGTCTGGTATAGTGCAGCAGCAGAACAATTTGCTGAGGGCTATTGAGGCGCAACAGCATCTGTTG
CAACTCACAGTCTGGGGCATCAAGCAGCTCCAGGCAAGAATCCTGGCTGTGGAAAGATACCTAAAGGATC
AACAGCTCCTGGGGATTTGGGGTTGCTCTGGAAAACTCATTTGCACCACTGCTGTGCCTTGGAATGCTAG
TTGGAGTAATAAATCTCTGGAACAGATTTGGAATCACACGACCTGGATGGAGTGGGACAGAGAAATTAAC
AATTACACAAGCTTAATACACTCCTTAATTGAAGAATCGCAAAACCAGCAAGAAAAGAATGAACAAGAAT
TATTGGAATTAGATAAATGGGCAAGTTTGTGGAATTGGTTTAACATAACAAATTGGCTGTGGTATATAAA
ATTATTCATAATGATAGTAGGAGGCTTGGTAGGTTTAAGAATAGTTTTTGCTGTACTTTCTATAGTGAAT
AGAGTTAGGCAGGGATATTCACCATTATCGTTTCAGACCCACCTCCCAACCCCGAGGGGACCCATGCATT
GCATCTCAATTAGTCAGCAACCAGGTGTGGAAAGTCCCCAGGCTCCCCAGCAGGCAGAAGTATGCAAAGC
ATGCGTCTCAATTAGTCAGCAACCATAGTCCCGCCCCTAACTCCGCCCATCCCGCCCCTAACTCCGCCCA
GTTCCGCCCATTCTCCGCCCCATGGCTGACTAATTTTTTTTATTTATGCAGAGGCCGAGGCCGCCTCGGC
CTCTGAGCTATTCCAGAAGTAGTGAGGAGGCTTTTTTGGAGGCCTAGGCTTTTGCAAAAAGCTTTCTAGA
GGTACCACCGGAGCTTACCATGACCGAGTACAAGCCCACGGTGCGCCTCGCCACCCGCGACGACGTCCCC
AGGGCCGTACGCACCCTCGCCGCCGCGTTCGCCGACTACCCCGCCACGCGCCACACCGTCGATCCGGACC
GCCACATCGAGCGGGTCACCGAGCTGCAAGAACTCTTCCTCACGCGCGTCGGGCTCGACATCGGCAAGGT
GTGGGTCGCGGACGACGGCGCCGCCGTGGCGGTCTGGACCACGCCGGAGAGCGTCGAAGCGGGGGCGGTG
TTCGCCGAGATCGGCCCGCGCATGGCCGAGTTGAGCGGTTCCCGGCTGGCCGCGCAGCAACAGATGGAAG
GCCTCCTGGCGCCGCACCGGCCCAAGGAGCCCGCGTGGTTCCTGGCCACCGTCGGCGTCTCGCCCGACCA
CCAGGGCAAGGGTCTGGGCAGCGCCGTCGTGCTCCCCGGAGTGGAGGCGGCCGAGCGCGCCGGGGTGCCC
GCCTTCCTGGAGACCTCCGCGCCCCGCAACCTCCCCTTCTACGAGCGGCTCGGCTTCACCGTCACCGCCG
ACGTCGAGGTGCCCGAAGGACCGCGCACCTGGTGCATGACCCGCAAGCCCGGTGCCAGTTAACGAATTCT
AGATCTTGAGACAAATGGCAGTATTCATCCACAATTTTAAAAGAAAAGGGGGGATTGGGGGGTACAGTGC
AGGGGAAAGAATAGTAGACATAATAGCAACAGACATACAAACTAAAGAATTACAAAAACAAATTACAAAA
ATTCAAAATTTTCGGGTTTATTACAGGGACAGCAGAGATCCACTTTGGCGCCGGCTCGAGGCCTGCAGGT
GCAAAGATGGATAAAGTTTTAAACAGAGAGGAATCTTTGCAGCTAATGGACCTTCTAGGTCTTGAAAGGA
GTGGGAATT
