>Addgene plasmid #144246 | TFORF2819 | depositor partial sequence | sequence record 284853 | Insert
ACCGCCACCATGTTGCCCTGTAAGAAGAGAAGAACTACAGTGACAGAGTCCCTACAGCATAAAGGCAATC
AAGAGGAAAACAACGTAGACCTAGAATCAGCCGTTAAACCAGAATCTGACCAGGTTAAGGACTTGAGTTC
GGTGTCACTATCCTGGGATCCAAGTCATGGCAGAGTAGCTGGCTTCGAAGTACAGTCTTTGCAGGATGCA
GGAAATCAGCTTGGTATGGAGGATACATCTCTGAGCTCTGGAATGCTCACCCAGAACACAAATGTACCAA
TTCTAGAAGGTGTTGATGTGGCCATCTCTCAGGGAATCACCCTACCTTCCTTGGAGTCTTTTCACCCCCT
TAATATACACATTGGTAAAGGAAAACTCCACGCTACTGGCTCAAAGAGAGGGAAAAAAATGACACTCAGG
CCTGGGCCAGTTACCCAAGAAGACAGATGTGATCATCTTACCCTAAAGGAGCCTTTTTCAGGAGAGCCTA
GTGAAGAAGTCAAGGAAGAAGGAGGGAAACCTCAAATGAATTCTGAAGGGGAGATACCTTCCCTGCCATC
AGGCAGCCAATCTGCAAAACCAGTAAGCCAGCCCAGGAAATCAACCCAGCCAGATGTTTGTGCCTCTCCT
CAAGAAAAGCCACTCAGGACTCTGTTTCACCAACCTGAGGAAGAGATAGAAGATGGTGGACTCTTCATTC
CAATGGAAGAACAAGACAATGAAGAAAGTGAGAAAAGGAGAAAAAAGAAAAAGGGTACCAAGAGGAAACG
AGATGGAAGGGGTCAAGAAGGGACCTTGGCATATGACCTGAAACTGGATGACATGCTTGACCGTACCTTG
GAGGATGGTGCCAAGCAGCACAATCTAACAGCAGTCAATGTCCGAAACATCCTTCATGAAGTAATCACAA
ATGAACACGTGGTAGCTATGATGAAAGCAGCCATCAGTGAGACGGAAGATATGCCAATGTTTGAGCCTAA
AATGACACGCTCTAAACTGAAGGAAGTAGTGGAAAAAGGAGTGGTAATTCCAACATGGAATATTTCACCA
ATTAAGAAGGCCAATGAAATTAAGCCTCCTCAGTTTGTGGATATCCACCTTGAAGAAGATGATTCCTCAG
ATGAAGAATACCAGCCGGATGATGAAGAAGAAGATGAAACTGCTGAAGAGAGCTTATTGGAAAGTGATGT
TGAAAGCACTGCTTCATCTCCACGTGGGGCAAAGAAATCCAGATTGAGGCAGTCTTCTGAGATGACTGAA
ACAGATGAGGAGAGTGGCATATTATCAGAGGCTGAGAAAGTCACCACACCAGCCATCAGGCACATCAGTG
CTGAGGTAGTGCCCATGGGGCCCCCGCCCCCTCCAAAGCCGAAACAGACCAGAGATAGTACTTTCATGGA
GAAGTTACATGCGGTAGATGAGGAGCTGGCTTCCAGTCCAGTCTGCATGGATTCTTTCCAGCCCATGGAT
GACAGTCTCATTGCATTTCGAACGCGTTCTAAGATGCCCCTGAAAGATGTTCCCCTGGGCCAATTAGAGG
CAGAGCTCCAAGCTCCAGACATCACTCCAGATATGTATGACCCCAATACGGCAGATGATGAGGACTGGAA
GATGTGGCTGGGGGGACTTATGAATGATGATGTGGGGAATGAAGATGAAGCAGATGATGATGATGATCCA
GAATATAATTTCCTGGAAGACCTCGATGAACCAGACACAGAGGATTTCCGGACTGACCGGGCAGTGAGAA
TCACCAAAAAGGAAGTAAATGAGCTGATGGAAGAGCTGTTTGAAACTTTCCAAGATGAGATGGGATTCTC
CAACATGGAAGATGATGGCCCAGAAGAGGAGGAGTGTGTAGCTGAGCCTCGTCCTAACTTTAACACCCCT
CAAGCTCTACGGTTTGAGGAACCACTGGCCAACCTGTTAAATGAACAACATCGGACAGTGAAGGAGCTAT
TTGAACAGCTGAAGATGAAGAAATCTTCAGCCAAACAGCTGCAGGAAGTAGAGAAGGTTAAACCCCAGAG
TGAGAAAGTTCATCAGACTCTGATTCTGGACCCAGCACAGAGGAAGAGACTCCAGCAGCAGATGCAGCAG
CACGTTCAGCTCTTGACCCAAATCCACCTTCTTGCCACCTGCAACCCCAACCTCAATCCGGAGGCCACTA
CCACCAGGATATTTCTTAAAGAGCTGGGAACCTTTGCTCAAAGCTCCATCGCCCTTCACCATCAGTACAA
CCCCAAGTTTCAGACCCTGTTCCAACCCTGTAACTTGATGGGAGCTATGCAGCTGATTGAAGACTTCAGC
ACACATGTCAGCATTGACTGCAGCCCTCATAAAACTGTCAAGAAGACTGCGAATGAATTTCCCTGTTTGC
CAAAGCAAGTGGCTTGGATTCTGGCCACAAGCAAGGTTTTCATGTATCCAGAGTTACTTCCAGTGTGTTC
CCTGAAGGCAAAGAATCCCCAGGATAAGATCGTCTTCACCAAGGCTGAGGACAATTTGTTAGCTTTAGGA
CTGAAGCATTTTGAAGGAACTGAGTTTCCTAATCCTCTAATCAGCAAGTACCTTCTAACCTGCAAAACTG
CCCACCAACTGACAGTGAGAATCAAGAACCTCAACATGAACAGAGCTCCTGACAACATCATTAAATTTTA
TAAGAAGACCAAACAGCTGCCAGTCCTAGGAAAATGCTGTGAAGAGATCCAGCCACATCAGTGGAAGCCA
CCTATAGAGAGAGAAGAACACCGGCTCCCATTCTGGTTAAAGGCCAGTCTGCCATCCATCCAGGAAGAAC
TGCGGCACATGGCTGATGGTGCTAGAGAGGTAGGAAATATGACTGGAACCACTGAGATCAACTCAGATCG
AAGCCTAGAAAAAGACAATTTGGAGTTGGGGAGTGAATCTCGGTACCCACTGCTATTGCCTAAGGGTGTA
GTCCTGAAACTGAAGCCAGTTGCCACCCGTTTCCCCAGGAAGGCTTGGAGACAGAAGCGTTCATCAGTCC
TGAAGCCCCTCCTTATCCAACCCAGCCCCTCTCTCCAGCCCAGCTTCAACCCTGGGAAAACACCAGCCCG
ATCAACTCATTCAGAAGCCCCTCCGAGCAAAATGGTGCTCCGGATTCCTCACCCAATACAGCCAGCCACT
GTTTTACAGACAGTTCCAGGTGTCCCTCCACTGGGGGTCAGTGGAGGTGAGAGTTTTGAGTCTCCTGCAG
CACTGCCTGCTGTGCCCCCTGAGGCCAGGACAAGCTTCCCTCTGTCTGAGTCCCAGACTTTGCTCTCTTC
TGCCCCTGTGCCCAAGGTAATGCTGCCCTCCCTTGCCCCTTCTAAGTTTCGAAAGCCATATGTGAGACGG
AGACCCTCAAAGAGAAGAGGAGTCAAGGCCTCTCCCTGTATGAAACCTGCCCCTGTTATCCACCACCCTG
CATCTGTTATCTTCACTGTTCCTGCTACCACTGTGAAGATTGTGAGCCTTGGCGGTGGCTGTAACATGAT
CCAGCCTGTCAATGCGGCTGTGGCCCAGAGTCCCCAGACTATTCCCATCACTACCCTCTTGGTTAACCCT
ACTTCCTTCCCCTGTCCATTGAACCAGTCCCTTGTGGCCTCCTCTGTCTCACCCTTAATTGTTTCTGGCA
ATTCTGTGAATCTTCCTATACCATCCACCCCTGAAGATAAGGCCCACGTGAATGTGGACATTGCTTGTGC
TGTGGCTGATGGGGAAAATGCCTTTCAGGGCCTAGAACCCAAATTAGAGCCCCAGGAACTATCTCCTCTC
TCTGCTACTGTTTTCCCGAAAGTGGAACATAGCCCAGGGCCTCCACTAGCAGATGCAGAGTGCCAAGAAG
GATTGTCAGAGAATAGTGCCTGTCGCTGGACCGTTGTGAAAACAGAGGAGGGGAGGCAAGCTCTGGAGCC
GCTCCCTCAGGGCATCCAGGAGTCTCTAAACAACCCTACCCCTGGGGATTTAGAGGAAATTGTCAAGATG
GAACCTGAAGAAGCTAGAGAGGAAATCAGTGGATCCCCTGAGCGTGATATTTGTGATGACATCAAAGTGG
AACATGCTGTGGAATTGGACACTGGTGCCCCAAGCGAGGAGTTGAGCAGTGCTGGAGAAGTAACGAAACA
GACAGTCTTACAGAAGGAAGAGGAGAGGAGTCAGCCAACTAAAACCCCTTCATCTTCTCAAGAGCCCCCT
GATGAAGGAACCTCAGGGACAGATGTGAACAAAGGATCATCAAAGAATGCTTTGTCCTCAATGGATCCTG
AAGTGAGGCTTAGTAGCCCCCCAGGGAAGCCAGAAGATTCATCCAGTGTTGATGGTCAGTCAGTGGGGAC
TCCAGTTGGGCCAGAAACTGGAGGAGAGAAGAATGGGCCAGAAGAAGAGGAAGAAGAGGACTTTGATGAC
CTCACCCAAGATGAGGAAGATGAAATGTCATCAGCTTCTGAGGAATCTGTGCTTTCTGTCCCAGAACTCC
AGGAAACAATGGAGAAACTGACTTGGCTGGCATCTGAAAGGCGCATGAGTCAGGAGGGTGAGTCTGAAGA
AGAGAATTCTCAGGAGGAGAACTCTGAGCCAGAAGAAGAGGAGGAAGAAGAAGCAGAAGGAATGGAAAGC
CTGCAGAAAGAGGATGAAATGACGGATGAAGCAGTTGGAGACTCTGCTGAGAAGCCTCCTACTTTTGCTT
CACCTGAGACTGCTCCAGAAGTGGAGACCAGCAGAACTCCACCAGGAGAGAGCATCAAAGCTGCTGGAAA
AGGCCGGAACAATCATCGAGCTCGCAACAAGCGGGGAAGTCGGGCTCGGGCCAGCAAGGACACCTCCAAG
CTGCTGTTGCTGTATGATGAGGACATTCTCGAGCGAGATCCACTCAGGGAGCAGAAGGACTTGGCCTTTG
CCCAAGCTTATCTGACCAGGGTGCGAGAAGCCCTACAACATATCCCTGGCAAGTATGAAGACTTCCTTCA
AGTCATCTATGAATTTGAGTCAAGTACCCAGAGACGGACGGCTGTAGATCTCTACAAAAGCCTGCAAATT
CTGCTCCAAGACTGGCCTCAGCTGTTGAAAGACTTTGCTGCTTTCCTGTTACCTGAGCAAGCTCTGGCCT
GTGGATTATTTGAGGAGCAGCAGGCTTTTGAGAAGAGCCGCAAGTTCCTTCGGCAGCTGGAGATTTGCTT
TGCAGAGAACCCCTCACACCACCAGAAGATTATCAAGGTCCTCCAAGGCTGTGCAGACTGCCTTCCCCAG
GAGATCACCGAGCTCAAGACACAGATGTGGCAGCTCCTCAAGGGCCACGACCACCTGCAGGATGAGTTTT
CTATCTTCTTTGACCACTTGCGCCCAGCAGCTAGCCGGATGGGTGACTTTGAAGAGATCAATTGGACTGA
GGAAAAGGAGTATGAGTTTGATGGCTTTGAAGAAGTGGCCCTGCCTGATGTGGAAGAAGAGGAGGAGCCT
CCCAAGATACCCACAGCCTCAAAGAACAAGAGGAAAAAAGAGATCGGGGTCCAAAATCATGATAAGGAGA
CTGAATGGCCAGATGGGGCCAAGGACTGTGCCTGCTCCTGCCATGAAGGAGGTCCAGATTCCAAGCTGAA
GAAGAGCAAAAGGCGGAGCTGTAGCCACTGTAGCAGCAAGGTCTGTGACAGCAAATCCTACAAGAGCAAG
GAGCCCCATGAGTTGGTGGGCAGCAGCCCCCACCGAGAGGCTAGTCCTATGCCTGGTGCTAAGGAAGCTG
GGCAGGGCAAGGATATGATGGAAGAGGAAGCCCCAGAGGAGCGGGAGAGCACTGAGGCCACCCAGAGCAG
GACTGTCAGGACCACCAGAAAGGGAGAGATGCCTGTTTCAGGATTGGCAGTGGGGAGCACTTTGCCATCC
CCTCGAGAAGTGACTGTTACAGAACGGCTCCTCCTGGATGGCCCACCACCTCATTCACCAGAGACTCCTC
AATTTCCCCCCACAACTGGAGCTGTACTGTACACTGTTAAGAGAAACCAGGTTGGGCCTGAGGTTCGCTC
CTGCCCCAAGGCATCCCCCAGACTTCAGAAAGAGAGGGAGGGCCAAAAGGCAGTGAGTGAGTCAGAGGCT
TTGATGCTGGTCTGGGATGCATCAGAAACTGAGAAATTGCCTGGTACCGTGGAACCCCCTGCTTCCTTCC
TGAGTCCTGTTTCCTCAAAGACCAGAGATGCAGGGAGAAGACATGTGTCCGGGAAACCAGACACTCAAGA
GAGATGGCTGCCCTCAAGCAGAGCTCGGGTGAAGACAAGAGACAGGACGTGCCCTGTCCATGAATCTCCA
TCAGGAATTGACACCTCAGAGACTTCTCCCAAAGCCCCTAGAGGGGGTTTGGCTAAAGACAGTGGAACAC
AGGCCAAGGGTCCAGAGGGGGAGCAGCAGCCAAAGGCCGCAGAAGCTACGGTGTGTGCCAACAACAGCAA
GGTCAGCTCCACTGGGGAAAAGGTTGTCCTGTGGACAAGGGAAGCTGACCGTGTGATCCTCACCATGTGC
CAGGAGCAAGGGGCACAGCCACAGACCTTCAACATCATCTCCCAGCAGCTGGGAAATAAGACCCCTGCTG
AGGTTTCCCACCGTTTTCGAGAACTCATGCAGCTCTTCCACACTGCCTGTGAAGCCAGCTCTGAGGATGA
GGATGATGCAACCAGTACCAGCAATGCAGACCAGCTGTCTGACCATGGGGACCTTCTGTCTGAAGAGGAG
CTGGATGAATAGTAATGAACTAGTCCGTAACTTGAAAGTATTTCGATTTCTTGGCTTTATATATCTTGTG
GAAAGGACGACATCCTTCTGAATGTCAGATTTAA
