>Addgene plasmid #144246 | TFORF2819 | depositor partial sequence | sequence record 284854 | Barcode
CATCCTTCTGAATGTCAGATTTAA
